Addgene plasmid #129911: pRDAX-122 N-Tag miRFP670[2] L32 FKBP EGFP
Purpose: PPI (BiFC/TriFC) assay vector
Depositing lab: Gary Lewin. Depositing organization: Max-Delbrueck-Centrum fuer Molekulare Medizin (MDC).
Backbone
  Vector backbone: custom built
  Vector type: Mammalian Expression
Growth in bacteria
  Bacterial resistance: Ampicillin, 100 μg/mL
  Growth temperature: 37°C
  Growth strain: DH5alpha
  Copy number: High Copy
Gene/Insert
  Gene/Insert name: FKBP
  Species: M. musculus (mouse)
  Cloning method: Restriction Enzyme; 5′ cloning site unknown (unknown if destroyed); 3′ cloning site unknown (unknown if destroyed)
Terms and licenses: Academic/Nonprofit Terms; Industry Terms: Not Available to Industry
How to cite: pRDAX-122 N-Tag miRFP670[2] L32 FKBP EGFP was a gift from Gary Lewin (Addgene plasmid # 129911 ; http://n2t.net/addgene:129911 ; RRID:Addgene_129911)
