[The description below was written by a language model from this plasmid's Addgene catalogue record and pLannotate feature annotations shown in this document.]
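Description:
pRDAX-122 N-Tag miRFP670[2] L32 FKBP EGFP is a custom-built mammalian expression plasmid of about 6.9 kb, deposited as an assay vector for detecting protein–protein interactions by bimolecular or trimolecular fluorescence complementation (BiFC/TriFC). It is maintained in E. coli through a high-copy ColE1/pUC-type origin and selected with ampicillin via the bla gene and its own promoter.

Expression in mammalian cells is driven by the human CMV immediate-early enhancer and promoter, followed by a chimeric β-globin/immunoglobulin intron that promotes efficient processing of the transcript. The first open reading frame begins with a partial near-infrared fluorescent protein sequence, annotated as an emiRFP670 fragment and corresponding to the miRFP670[2] split fragment named in the plasmid title. It is placed N-terminal to FKBP, with an intervening gap that presumably holds the "L32" linker. The catalogue lists the insert as mouse FKBP, whereas the automated annotation matches this region to DmrB, the F36V variant of FKBP12; the record does not resolve which form is present. The split fragment alone should not fluoresce. Signal is expected only when the FKBP fusion is brought together with a partner carrying the complementary fragment, and miRFP670-type proteins need biliverdin as a chromophore.

Downstream, an EMCV IRES drives translation of EGFP from the same transcript, providing an independent marker of transfected, expressing cells. A second chimeric intron, a WPRE and the bGH polyadenylation signal complete the cassette. A T3 promoter, a β-globin coding remnant and a rabbit β-globin poly(A) signal also lie in the backbone. FKBP probably serves as a well-characterised test or control partner, though the record does not say so.
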