Features (pLannotate 1.2.2; 17 found; start..end, strand, type, name):
    155..532     +  enhancer       CMV enhancer: human cytomegalovirus immediate early enhancer
    534..733     +  promoter       CMV promoter: human cytomegalovirus (CMV) immediate early promoter
    872..1004    +  intron         chimeric intron: chimera between introns from human β-globin and immunoglobulin heavy chain genes
   1031..1609    +  CDS            emiRFP670 (fragment): emiRFP670 is a basic (constitutively fluorescent) near ir fluorescent protein published in 2020, derived from Rhodopseudomonas palustris. It has low acid sensitivity. It requires the cofactor biliverdin for fluorescence.
   1706..2026    +  CDS            DmrB: F36V mutant of FK506-binding protein FKBP12 binds synthetic ligands that do not bind wild-type FKBP
   2043..2629    +  misc_feature   IRES2: internal ribosome entry site (IRES) of the encephalomyocarditis virus (EMCV)
   2630..3349    +  CDS            EGFP: the original enhanced GFP (Yang et al., 1996) mammalian codon-optimized
   3395..3527    +  intron         chimeric intron: chimera between introns from human β-globin and immunoglobulin heavy chain genes
   3536..4124    +  misc_feature   WPRE: woodchuck hepatitis virus posttranscriptional regulatory element
   4128..4144    +  misc_feature   MCS (fragment): pUC18/19 multiple cloning site
   4157..4268    +  polyA_signal   bGH poly(A) signal: bovine growth hormone polyadenylation signal
   4364..4382    -  promoter       T3 promoter: promoter for bacteriophage T3 RNA polymerase
   4441..4515    +  CDS            HBB (fragment): HBB_PONPY - Experimental evidence at transcript level: Swiss-Prot protein existence level 2. Involved in oxygen transport from the lung to the various peripheral tissues. From Pongo pygmaeus (Bornean orangutan).
   4586..4641    +  polyA_signal   β-globin poly(A) signal: rabbit β-globin polyadenylation signal (Gil and Proudfoot, 1987)
   5020..5608    -  rep_origin     ori: high-copy-number ColE1/pMB1/pBR322/pUC origin of replication
   5779..6639    -  CDS            AmpR: β-lactamase; bla; confers resistance to ampicillin, carbenicillin, and related antibiotics
   6640..6744    -  promoter       AmpR promoter: bla
>Addgene plasmid #129911 | pRDAX-122 N-Tag miRFP670[2] L32 FKBP EGFP | depositor full sequence | sequence record 249289 | Full Sequence
GCCTGCCTCCAGGCCTCAATATTGGCCATTAGCCATATTATTCATTGGTTATATAGCATAAATCAATATT
GGCTATTGGCCATTGCATACGTTGTATCTATATCATAATATGTACATTTATATTGGCTCATGTCCAATAT
GACCGCCATGTTGGCATTGATTATTGACTAGTTATTAATAGTAATCAATTACGGGGTCATTAGTTCATAG
CCCATATATGGAGTTCCGCGTTACATAACTTACGGTAAATGGCCCGCCTGGCTGACCGCCCAACGACCCC
CGCCCATTGACGTCAATAATGACGTATGTTCCCATAGTAACGCCAATAGGGACTTTCCATTGACGTCAAT
GGGTGGAGTATTTACGGTAAACTGCCCACTTGGCAGTACATCAAGTGTATCATATGCCAAGTCCGCCCCC
TATTGACGTCAATGACGGTAAATGGCCCGCCTGGCATTATGCCCAGTACATGACCTTACGGGACTTTCCT
ACTTGGCAGTACATCTACGTATTAGTCATCGCTATTACCATGGTGATGCGGTTTTGGCAGTACACCAATG
GGCGTGGATAGCGGTTTGACTCACGGGGATTTCCAAGTCTCCACCCCATTGACGTCAATGGGAGTTTGTT
TTGGCACCAAAATCAACGGGACTTTCCAAAATGTCGTAATAACCCCGCCCCGTTGACGCAAATGGGCGGT
AGGCGTGTACGGTGGGAGGTCTATATAAGCAGAGCTCGTTTAGTGAACCGTCAGATCACTAGAAGCTTTA
TTGCGGTAGTTTATCACAGTTAAATTGCTAACGCAGTCAGTGCTTCTGACACAACAGTCTCGAACTTAAG
CTGCAGAAGTTGGTCGTGAGGCACTGGGCAGGTAAGTATCAAGGTTACAAGACAGGTTTAAGGAGACCAA
TAGAAACTGGGCTTGTCGAGACAGAGAAGACTCTTGCGTTTCTGATAGGCACCTATTGGTCTTACTGACA
TCCACTTTGCCTTTCTCTCCACAGGTGTCCACTCCCAGGCCACCATGGGCAGAGCGGGACCCAGTATCGA
CCTGTCTGGGACACTCGCACCAGCACTGGAGCGCATAAGAACTGCTGGATCACTGAGGGCCCTCTGTGAC
GACACAGTCTTGCTCTTTCAGCAATGTACGGGCTATGATCGAGTGATGGTGTACCGATTCGACGAACAGG
GTCATGGTCTGGTCTTTTCCGAGTGTCACGTGCCTGGCCTGGAGAGCTACTTTGGCAACCGCTATCCCTC
TTCTACCGTACCCCAGATGGCCAGGCAACTTTACGTCCGGCAACGGGTCAGAGTGCTGGTGGATGTGACC
TACCAGCCTGTGCCACTCGAACCTCGGCTGAGCCCACTCACTGGACGGGATCTGGACATGAGCGGCTGCT
TCCTGAGGTCCATGTCACCTTGCCATCTGCAGTTCTTGAAGGACATGGGCGTTCGAGCCACACTCGCAGT
CTCACTGGTTGTAGGCGGGAAACTGTGGGGTCTTGTGGTGTGTCACCACTACCTTCCCAGGTTCATCCGG
TTCGAGTTGAGAGCCATCTGCAAACGTTTGGCCGAGAGAATAGCCACCCGCATTACTGCTCTGGAATCCG
ACGTGGGTGGCGGAGGGAGCGAAGGCGGCGGATCCGGAGGGCCTGGCTCTGGCGGAGAGGGGAGCGCTGG
AGGCGGGTCAGCCGGTGGTGGGAGTGGAGTGCAGGTGGAAACCATCTCCCCAGGAGACGGGCGCACCTTC
CCCAAGCGCGGCCAGACCTGCGTGGTGCACTACACCGGGATGCTTGAAGATGGAAAGAAATTTGATTCCT
CCCGGGACAGAAACAAGCCCTTTAAGTTTATGCTAGGCAAGCAGGAGGTGATCCGAGGCTGGGAAGAAGG
GGTTGCCCAGATGAGTGTGGGTCAGAGAGCCAAACTGACTATATCTCCAGATTATGCCTATGGTGCCACT
GGGCACCCAGGCATCATCCCACCACATGCCACTCTCGTCTTCGATGTGGAGCTTCTAAAACTGGAATAAG
AATTCAGATCCGCCCCTCTCCCTCCCCCCCCCCTAACGTTACTGGCCGAAGCCGCTTGGAATAAGGCCGG
TGTGCGTTTGTCTATATGTTATTTTCCACCATATTGCCGTCTTTTGGCAATGTGAGGGCCCGGAAACCTG
GCCCTGTCTTCTTGACGAGCATTCCTAGGGGTCTTTCCCCTCTCGCCAAAGGAATGCAAGGTCTGTTGAA
TGTCGTGAAGGAAGCAGTTCCTCTGGTAGCTTCTTGAAGACAAACAACGTCTGTAGCGACCCTTTGCAGG
CAGCGGAACCCCCCACCTGGCGACAGGTGCCTCTGCGGCCAAAAGCCACGTGTATAAGATACACCTGCAA
AGGCGGCACAACCCCAGTGCCACGTTGTGAGTTGGATAGTTGTGGAAAGAGTCAAATGGCTCTCCTCAAG
CGTATTCAACAAGGGGCTGAAGGATGCCCAGAAGGTACCCCATTGTATGGGATCTGATCTGGGGCCTCGG
TACACATGCTTTACATGTGTTTAGTCGAGGTTAAAAAAACGTCTAGGCCCCCCGAACCACGGGGACGTGG
TTTTCCTTTGAAAAACACGATGATAATATGGCCACAACCATGGTGAGCAAGGGCGAGGAGCTGTTCACCG
GGGTGGTGCCCATCCTGGTCGAGCTGGACGGCGACGTAAACGGCCACAAGTTCAGCGTGTCCGGCGAGGG
CGAGGGCGATGCCACCTACGGCAAGCTGACCCTGAAGTTCATCTGCACCACCGGCAAGCTGCCCGTGCCC
TGGCCCACCCTCGTGACCACCCTGACCTACGGCGTGCAGTGCTTCAGCCGCTACCCCGACCACATGAAGC
AGCACGACTTCTTCAAGTCCGCCATGCCCGAAGGCTACGTCCAGGAGCGCACCATCTTCTTCAAGGACGA
CGGCAACTACAAGACCCGCGCCGAGGTGAAGTTCGAGGGCGACACCCTGGTGAACCGCATCGAGCTGAAG
GGCATCGACTTCAAGGAGGACGGCAACATCCTGGGGCACAAGCTGGAGTACAACTACAACAGCCACAACG
TCTATATCATGGCCGACAAGCAGAAGAACGGCATCAAGGTGAACTTCAAGATCCGCCACAACATCGAGGA
CGGCAGCGTGCAGCTCGCCGACCACTACCAGCAGAACACCCCCATCGGCGACGGCCCCGTGCTGCTGCCC
GACAACCACTACCTGAGCACCCAGTCCGCCCTGAGCAAAGACCCCAACGAGAAGCGCGATCACATGGTCC
TGCTGGAGTTCGTGACCGCCGCCGGGATCACTCTCGGCATGGACGAGCTGTACAAGTAAACCGGTGCTCG
AGGTACCGATGAATAGCTAAGGTCGAGGCCGCAGGTAAGTATCAAGGTTACAAGACAGGTTTAAGGAGAC
CAATAGAAACTGGGCTTGTCGAGACAGAGAAGACTCTTGCGTTTCTGATAGGCACCTATTGGTCTTACTG
ACATCCACTTTGCCTTTCTCTCCACAGGTGTCGACAATCAACCTCTGGATTACAAAATTTGTGAAAGATT
GACTGGTATTCTTAACTATGTTGCTCCTTTTACGCTATGTGGATACGCTGCTTTAATGCCTTTGTATCAT
GCTATTGCTTCCCGTATGGCTTTCATTTTCTCCTCCTTGTATAAATCCTGGTTGCTGTCTCTTTATGAGG
AGTTGTGGCCCGTTGTCAGGCAACGTGGCGTGGTGTGCACTGTGTTTGCTGACGCAACCCCCACTGGTTG
GGGCATTGCCACCACCTGTCAGCTCCTTTCCGGGACTTTCGCTTTCCCCCTCCCTATTGCCACGGCGGAA
CTCATCGCCGCCTGCCTTGCCCGCTGCTGGACAGGGGCTCGGCTGTTGGGCACTGACAATTCCGTGGTGT
TGTCGGGGAAGCTGACGTCCTTTCCATGGCTGCTCGCCTGTGTTGCCACCTGGATTCTGCGCGGGACGTC
CTTCTGCTACGTCCCTTCGGCCCTCAATCCAGCGGACCTTCCTTCCCGCGGCCTGCTGCCGGCTCTGCGG
CCTCTTCCGCGTCTTCGCCTTCGCCCTCAGACGAGTCGGATCTCCCTTTGGGCCGCCTCCCCGCCTGGAA
TTCGAGCTCGGTACGATCAGCCTCGACTGTGCCTTCTAGTTGCCAGCCATCTGTTGTTTGCCCCTCCCCC
GTGCCTTCCTTGACCCTGGAAGGTGCCACTCCCACTGTCCTTTCCTAATAAAATGAGGAAATTGCATCGC
ATTGTCTGAGTAGGTGTCATTCTATTCTGGGGGGTGGGGTGGGGCAGGACAGCAAGGGGGAGGATTGGGA
AGACAATAGCCCAGCTTTTGTTCCCTTTAGTGAGGGTTAATTGCGCGCTTGGCGTAATCATGGTCATAGC
TGTTTCCTGTGTGAAATTGTTATCCGCTAATTCACTCCTCAGGTGCAGGCTGCCTATCAGAAGGTGGTGG
CTGGTGTGGCCAATGCCCTGGCTCACAAATACCACTGAGATCTTTTTCCCTCTGCCAAAAATTATGGGGA
CATCATGAAGCCCCTTGAGCATCTGACTTCTGGCTAATAAAGGAAATTTATTTTCATTGCAATAGTGTGT
TGGAATTTTTTGTGTCTCTCACTCGGAAGGACATATGGGAGGGCAAATCATTTAAAACATCAGAATGAGT
ATTTGGTTTAGAGTTTGGCAACATATGCCCATATGCTGGCTGCCATGAACAAAGGTTGGCTATAAAGAGG
TCATCAGTATATGAAACAGCCCCCTGCTGTCCATTCCTTATTCCATAGAAAAGCCTTGACTTGAGGTTAG
ATTTTTTTTATATTTTGTTTTGTGTTATTTTTTTCTTTAACATCCCTAAAATTTTCCTTACATGTTTTAC
TAGCCAGATTTTTCCTCCTCTCCTGACTACTCCCAGTCATAGCTGTCCCTCTTCTCTTATGGAGATCGGC
CGGCCGCCGGCGTCGACGCGCGCGGCCGCGGCGCGCCGTTGCTGGCGTTTTTCCATAGGCTCCGCCCCCC
TGACGAGCATCACAAAAATCGACGCTCAAGTCAGAGGTGGCGAAACCCGACAGGACTATAAAGATACCAG
GCGTTTCCCCCTGGAAGCTCCCTCGTGCGCTCTCCTGTTCCGACCCTGCCGCTTACCGGATACCTGTCCG
CCTTTCTCCCTTCGGGAAGCGTGGCGCTTTCTCATAGCTCACGCTGTAGGTATCTCAGTTCGGTGTAGGT
CGTTCGCTCCAAGCTGGGCTGTGTGCACGAACCCCCCGTTCAGCCCGACCGCTGCGCCTTATCCGGTAAC
TATCGTCTTGAGTCCAACCCGGTAAGACACGACTTATCGCCACTGGCAGCAGCCACTGGTAACAGGATTA
GCAGAGCGAGGTATGTAGGCGGTGCTACAGAGTTCTTGAAGTGGTGGCCTAACTACGGCTACACTAGAAG
AACAGTATTTGGTATCTGCGCTCTGCTGAAGCCAGTTACCTTCGGAAAAAGAGTTGGTAGCTCTTGATCC
GGCAAACAAACCACCGCTGGTAGCGGTGGTTTTTTTGTTTGCAAGCAGCAGATTACGCGCAGAAAAAAAG
GATCTCAAGAAGATCCTTTGATCTTTTCTACGGGGTCTGACGCTCAGTGGAACGAAAACTCACGTTAAGG
GATTTTGGTCATGAGATTATCAAAAAGGATCTTCACCTAGATCCTTTTAAATTAAAAATGAAGTTTTAAA
TCAATCTAAAGTATATATGAGTAAACTTGGTCTGACAGTTACCAATGCTTAATCAGTGAGGCACCTATCT
CAGCGATCTGTCTATTTCGTTCATCCATAGTTGCCTGACTCCCCGTCGTGTAGATAACTACGATACGGGA
GGGCTTACCATCTGGCCCCAGTGCTGCAATGATACCGCGAGACCCACGCTCACCGGCTCCAGATTTATCA
GCAATAAACCAGCCAGCCGGAAGGGCCGAGCGCAGAAGTGGTCCTGCAACTTTATCCGCCTCCATCCAGT
CTATTAATTGTTGCCGGGAAGCTAGAGTAAGTAGTTCGCCAGTTAATAGTTTGCGCAACGTTGTTGCCAT
TGCTACAGGCATCGTGGTGTCACGCTCGTCGTTTGGTATGGCTTCATTCAGCTCCGGTTCCCAACGATCA
AGGCGAGTTACATGATCCCCCATGTTGTGCAAAAAAGCGGTTAGCTCCTTCGGTCCTCCGATCGTTGTCA
GAAGTAAGTTGGCCGCAGTGTTATCACTCATGGTTATGGCAGCACTGCATAATTCTCTTACTGTCATGCC
ATCCGTAAGATGCTTTTCTGTGACTGGTGAGTACTCAACCAAGTCATTCTGAGAATAGTGTATGCGGCGA
CCGAGTTGCTCTTGCCCGGCGTCAATACGGGATAATACCGCGCCACATAGCAGAACTTTAAAAGTGCTCA
TCATTGGAAAACGTTCTTCGGGGCGAAAACTCTCAAGGATCTTACCGCTGTTGAGATCCAGTTCGATGTA
ACCCACTCGTGCACCCAACTGATCTTCAGCATCTTTTACTTTCACCAGCGTTTCTGGGTGAGCAAAAACA
GGAAGGCAAAATGCCGCAAAAAAGGGAATAAGGGCGACACGGAAATGTTGAATACTCATACTCTTCCTTT
TTCAATATTATTGAAGCATTTATCAGGGTTATTGTCTCATGAGCGGATACATATTTGAATGTATTTAGAA
AAATAAACAAATAGGGGTTCCGCGCACATTTCCCCGAAAAGTGCCACCTGACGTCTAAGAAACCATTATT
ATCATGACATTAACCTATAAAAATAGGCGTATCACGAGGCCCTTTCGTCTACGCGCGCGCCGGCGGCGCG
CCGTCGACGGCCGGCCGCGGCCGC
